>Addgene plasmid #218003 | pMBS-848 | addgene full sequence | sequence record 434502 | Addgene NGS Result
GAGCTGATACCGCTCGCCGCAGCCGAACGACCGAGCGCAGCGAGTCAGTGAGCGAGGAAGCGGAAGAGCG
CCCAATACGCAAACCGCCTCTCCCCGCGCGTTGGCCGATTCATTAATCACTCTGTGGTCTCAAATGAGCC
CGATCCTGGGCTACTGGAAGATCAAGGGCCTGGTGCAGCCGACGCGCCTGCTGCTGGAGTACCTGGAGGA
GAAGTACGAGGAGCACCTGTACGAGCGCGACGAGGGCGACAAGTGGCGCAACAAGAAGTTCGAGCTGGGC
CTGGAGTTCCCGAACCTGCCGTACTACATCGACGGCGACGTGAAGCTGACGCAGAGCATGGCGATCATCC
GCTACATCGCGGACAAGCACAACATGCTGGGCGGCTGCCCGAAGGAGCGCGCGGAGATCAGCATGCTGGA
GGGCGCGGTGCTGGACATCCGCTACGGCGTGAGCCGCATCGCGTACAGCAAGGACTTCGAGACGCTGAAG
GTGGACTTCCTGAGCAAGCTGCCGGAGATGCTGAAGATGTTCGAGGACCGCCTGTGCCACAAGACGTACC
TGAACGGCGACCACGTGACGCACCCGGACTTCATGCTGTACGACGCGCTGGACGTGGTGCTGTACATGGA
CCCGATGTGCCTGGACGCGTTCCCGAAGCTGGTGTGCTTCAAGAAGCGCATCGAGGCGATCCCGCAGATC
GACAAGTACCTGAAGAGCAGCAAGTACATCGCGTGGCCGCTGCAGGGCTGGCAGGCGACGTTCGGCGGCG
GCGACCACCCGCCGAAGAGCGACCTGGAGGTGCTGTTCCAGGGCCCAGGTTGAGACCACGAAGTGGCTCT
TCAGTGGACGAAAGGGCCTCGTGATACGCCTATTTTTATAGGTTAATGTCATGATAATAATGGTTTCTTA
GACGTCAGGTGGCACTTTTCGGGGAAATGTGCGCGGAACCCCTATTTGTTTATTTTTCTAAATACATTCA
AATATGTATCCGCTCATGAGACAATAACCCTGATAAATGCTTCAATAATATTGAAAAAGGAAGAGTATGC
GCTCACGCAACTGGTCCAGAACCTTGACCGAACGCAGCGGTGGTAACGGCGCAGTGGCGGTTTTCATGGC
TTGTTATGACTGTTTTTTTTTGGGGTACAGTCTATGCCTCGGGCATCCAAGCAGCAAGCGCGTTACGCCG
TGGGTCGATGTTTGATGTTATGGAGCAGCAACGATGTTACGCAGCAGGGCAGTCGCCCTAAAACAAAGTT
AAACATCATGAGGGAAGCGGTGATCGCCGAAGTATCGACTCAACTATCAGAGGTAGTTGGCGTCATCGAG
CGCCATCTCGAACCGACGTTGCTGGCCGTACATTTGTACGGCTCCGCAGTGGATGGCGGCCTGAAGCCAC
ACAGCGATATTGATTTGCTGGTTACGGTGACCGTAAGGCTTGATGAAACAACGCGGCGAGCTTTGATCAA
CGACCTTTTGGAAACTTCGGCTTCCCCTGGAGAGAGCGAGATTCTCCGCGCTGTAGAAGTCACCATTGTT
GTGCACGACGACATCATTCCGTGGCGTTATCCAGCTAAGCGCGAACTGCAATTTGGAGAATGGCAGCGCA
ATGACATTCTTGCAGGTATCTTCGAGCCAGCCACGATCGACATTGATCTGGCTATCTTGCTGACAAAAGC
AAGAGAACATAGCGTTGCCTTGGTAGGTCCAGCGGCGGAGGAACTCTTTGATCCGGTTCCTGAACAGGAT
CTATTTGAGGCGCTAAATGAAACCTTAACGCTATGGAACTCGCCGCCCGACTGGGCTGGCGATGAGCGAA
ATGTAGTGCTTACGTTGTCCCGCATTTGGTACAGCGCAGTAACCGGCAAAATCGCGCCGAAGGATGTCGC
TGCCGACTGGGCAATGGAGCGCCTGCCGGCCCAGTATCAGCCCGTCATACTTGAAGCTAGACAGGCTTAT
CTTGGACAAGAAGAAGATCGCTTGGCCTCGCGCGCAGATCAGTTGGAAGAATTTGTCCATTACGTAAAAG
GCGAGATCACCAAGGTAGTCGGCAAATAACTGTCAGACCAAGTTTACTCATATATACTTTAGATTGATTT
AAAACTTCATTTTTAATTTAAAAGGATCTAGGTGAAGATCCTTTTTGATAATCTCATGACCAAAATCCCT
TAACGTGAGTTTTCGTTCCACTGAGCGTCAGACCCCGTAGAAAAGATCAAAGGATCTTCTTGAGATCCTT
TTTTTCTGCGCGTAATCTGCTGCTTGCAAACAAAAAAACCACCGCTACCAGCGGTGGTTTGTTTGCCGGA
TCAAGAGCTACCAACTCTTTTTCCGAAGGTAACTGGCTTCAGCAGAGCGCAGATACCAAATACTGTTCTT
CTAGTGTAGCCGTAGTTAGGCCACCACTTCAAGAACTCTGTAGCACCGCCTACATACCTCGCTCTGCTAA
TCCTGTTACCAGTGGCTGCTGCCAGTGGCGATAAGTCGTGTCTTACCGGGTTGGACTCAAGACGATAGTT
ACCGGATAAGGCGCAGCGGTCGGGCTGAACGGGGGGTTCGTGCACACAGCCCAGCTTGGAGCGAACGACC
TACACCGAACTGAGATACCTACAGCGTGAGCTATGAGAAAGCGCCACGCTTCCCGAAGGGAGAAAGGCGG
ACAGGTATCCGGTAAGCGGCAGGGTCGGAACAGGAGAGCGCACGAGGGAGCTTCCAGGGGGAAACGCCTG
GTATCTTTATAGTCCTGTCGGGTTTCGCCACCTCTGACTTGAGCGTCGATTTTTGTGATGCTCGTCAGGG
GGGCGGAGCCTATGGAAAAACGCCAGCAACGCGGCCTTTTTACGGTTCCTGGCCTTTTGCTGGCCTTTTG
CTCACATGTTCTTTCCTGCGTTATCCCCTGATTCTGTGGATAACCGTATTACCGCCTTTGAGT
Features (pLannotate 1.2.2; 8 found; start..end, strand, type, name):
      1..66      +  rep_origin     RSF ori (fragment): Plasmids containing the RSF 1030 origin of replication can be propagated in E. coli cells that contain additional plasmids with compatible origins.
     68..117     +  CDS            lacI (fragment): lac repressor; lacI; The lac repressor binds to the lac operator to inhibit transcription in E. coli. This inhibition can be relieved by adding lactose or isopropyl-β-D-thiogalactopyranoside (IPTG).
    134..787     +  CDS            GST26_SCHJA: Experimental evidence at protein level: Swiss-Prot protein existence level 1. GST isoenzymes appear to play a central role in the parasite detoxification system. Other functions are also suspected including a role in increasing the solubility of haematin in the parasite gut. From Schistosoma japonicum (Blood fluke).
    942..1046    +  promoter       AmpR promoter: bla
   1037..1117    -  CDS            int (fragment): INT2_ECOLX - Protein inferred from homology: Swiss-Prot protein existence level 3. Putative integrase believed to be involved in the insertion of antibiotic resistance genes into plasmids and transposons. From Escherichia coli.
   1205..1261    +  CDS            GmR (fragment): gentamycin acetyltransferase; aacC1; confers resistance to gentamycin
   1268..2056    +  CDS            aadA: S3AD_ECOLX - Experimental evidence at protein level: Swiss-Prot protein existence level 1. Mediates bacterial resistance to the antibiotics streptomycin and spectinomycin. From Escherichia coli.
   2230..2818    +  rep_origin     ori: high-copy-number ColE1/pMB1/pBR322/pUC origin of replication
