[The description below was written by a language model from this plasmid's Addgene catalogue record and pLannotate feature annotations shown in this document.]
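Description:
pMBS-848 is a Level 0 Modular Cloning (MoClo) part plasmid built in the pICH41258 backbone and classed as a synthetic biology vector. It belongs to a Golden Gate toolkit developed for producing recombinant proteins in the protozoan expression host Leishmania tarentolae. The plasmid itself is only a storage and donor vector maintained in E. coli. It replicates from a high-copy ColE1/pUC-type origin and is selected with spectinomycin through the aadA aminoglycoside adenylyltransferase gene, which lies downstream of an annotated AmpR (bla) promoter. The short integrase, gentamicin acetyltransferase, lacI and RSF origin fragments picked up by automated annotation are small remnants or partial matches in the backbone rather than functional elements.

The payload is a synthetic insert of about 690 bp encoding a glutathione S-transferase tag, annotated as the 26 kDa GST of Schistosoma japonicum, followed at its C-terminal end by a PreScission protease cleavage site. The part occupies MoClo position B3 and can be released by BsaI digestion, leaving position-specific overhangs that let it be assembled in a defined order with other Level 0 modules into a transcription unit. No promoter or terminator for the tag is annotated in this plasmid, so expression depends on regulatory parts supplied by the other modules in an assembly. Once fused to a protein of interest, the GST moiety allows affinity purification on glutathione resin, and the protease site allows the tag to be cleaved off afterwards. The sequenced record of 2,933 nt agrees closely with the catalogued total size of 2,931 bp.
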