Addgene plasmid #218003: pMBS-848
Purpose: GST-tag fused to PreScission Protease cleavage site for protein purification and cleavage
Depositing lab: Michael Schroda. Depositing organization: Rheinland-Pfälzische Technische Universität Kaiserslautern. Publication: A Modular Cloning Toolkit for the production of recombinant proteins in Leishmania tarentolae. Hieronimus K, Donauer T, Klein J, Hinkel B, Spanle JV, Probst A, Niemeyer J, Kibrom S, Kiefer AM, Schneider L, Husemann B, Bischoff E, Mohring S, Bayer N, Klein D, Engels A, Ziehmer BG, Stiebeta J, Moroka P, Schroda M, Deponte M. Microb Cell. 2024 Apr 30;11:128-142. doi: 10.15698/mic2024.04.821. eCollection 2024. PubMed 38799406.
Backbone
  Vector backbone: pICH41258
  Backbone manufacturer: Sylvestre Marillonnet (Addgene plasmid #47987)
  Backbone size w/o insert (bp): 2845
  Total vector size (bp): 2931
  Vector type: Synthetic Biology
Growth in bacteria
  Bacterial resistance: Spectinomycin, 50 μg/mL
  Growth temperature: 37°C
  Growth strain: DH5alpha
  Copy number: High Copy
Gene/Insert
  Gene/Insert name: GST-tag (alt name: Glutathione S-transferase-tag)
  Species: Synthetic
  Insert size (bp): 688
  Tag / fusion protein: PreScission protease cleavage site (C terminal on insert)
  Cloning method: Golden Gate
  Sequencing primers: 5′ CAATACGCAAACCGCCTCTCC; 3′ AATAGGCGTATCACGAGGC
Terms and licenses: Academic/Nonprofit Terms; Industry Terms: Not Available to Industry
Depositor comments: Level 0 MoClo Part Position B3, insert can be released via BsaI digest
How to cite: pMBS-848 was a gift from Michael Schroda (Addgene plasmid # 218003 ; http://n2t.net/addgene:218003 ; RRID:Addgene_218003)
